>Addgene plasmid #184163 | pMC_mNG2(11)_BSDminus_F1 | addgene full sequence | sequence record 360738 | Addgene NGS Result
GGCTGTGTGCACGAACCCCCCGTTCAGCCCGACCGCTGCGCCTTATCCGGTAACTATCGTCTTGAGTCCA
ACCCGGTAAGACACGACTTATCGCCACTGGCAGCAGCCACTGGTAACAGGATTAGCAGAGCGAGGTATGT
AGGCGGTGCTACAGAGTTCTTGAAGTGGTGGCCTAACTACGGCTACACTAGAAGGACAGTATTTGGTATC
TGCGCTCTGCTGAAGCCAGTTACCTTCGGAAAAAGAGTTGGTAGCTCTTGATCCGGCAAACAAACCACCG
CTGGTAGCGGTGGTTTTTTTGTTTGCAAGCAGCAGATTACGCGCAGAAAAAAAGGATCTCAAGAAGATCC
TTTGATCTTTTCTACGGGGTCTGACGCTCAGTGGAACGAAAACTCACGTTAAGGGATTTTGGTCATGAGC
GGATACATATTTGAATGTATTTAGAAAAATAAACAAAAGAGTTTGTAGAAACGCAAAAAGGCCATCCGTC
AGGATGGCCTTCTGCTTAATTTGATGCCTGGCAGTTTATGGCGGGCGTCCTGCCCGCCACCCTCCGGGCC
GTTGCTTCGCAACGTTCAAATCCGCTCCCGGCGGATTTGTCCTACTCAGGAGAGCGTTCACCGACAAACA
ACAGATAAAACGAAAGGCCCAGTCTTTCGACTGAGCCTTTCGTTTTATTTGATGCCTGGCAGTTCCCTAC
TCTCGCATGGGGAGACCCCACACTACCATCGGCGCTACGGCGTTTCACTTCTGAGTTCGGCATGGGGTCA
GGTGGGACCACCGCGCTACTGCCGCCAGGCAAATTCTGTTTTATCAGACCGCTTCTGCGTTCTGATTTAA
TCTGTATCAGGCTGAAAATCTTCTCTCATCCGCCAAAACAGCCAAGCTGGAGACCGTTTGGCCCCCCCTC
GAGCGCGTAGAAAGCCAGTCCGCAGAAACGGTGCTGACCCCGGATGAATGTCAGCTACTGGGCTATCTGG
ACAAGGGAAAACGCAAGCGCAAAGAGAAAGCAGGTAGCTTGCAGTGGGCTTACATGGCGATAGCTAGACT
GGGCGGTTTTATGGACAGCAAGCGAACCGGAATTGCCAGCTGGGGCGCCCTCTGGTAAGGTTGGGAAGCC
CTGCAAAGTAAACTGGATGGCTTTCTTGCCGCCAAGGATCTGATGGCGCAGGGGATCAAGCTCTGATCAA
GAGACAGGATGAGGATCGTTTCGCATGATTGAACAAGATGGATTGCACGCAGGTTCTCCGGCCGCTTGGG
TGGAGAGGCTATTCGGCTATGACTGGGCACAACAGACAATCGGCTGCTCTGATGCCGCCGTGTTCCGGCT
GTCAGCGCAGGGGCGCCCGGTTCTTTTTGTCAAGACCGACCTGTCCGGTGCCCTGAATGAACTGCAAGAC
GAGGCAGCGCGGCTATCGTGGCTGGCCACGACGGGCGTTCCTTGCGCAGCTGTGCTCGACGTTGTCACTG
AAGCGGGAAGGGACTGGCTGCTATTGGGCGAAGTGCCGGGGCAGGATCTCCTGTCATCTCACCTTGCTCC
TGCCGAGAAAGTATCCATCATGGCTGATGCAATGCGGCGGCTGCATACGCTTGATCCGGCTACCTGCCCA
TTCGACCACCAAGCGAAACATCGCATCGAGCGAGCACGTACTCGGATGGAAGCCGGTCTTGTCGATCAGG
ATGATCTGGACGAAGAGCATCAGGGGCTCGCGCCAGCCGAACTGTTCGCCAGGCTCAAGGCGAGCATGCC
CGACGGCGAGGATCTCGTCGTGACCCATGGCGATGCCTGCTTGCCGAATATCATGGTGGAAAATGGCCGC
TTTTCTGGATTCATCGACTGTGGCCGGCTGGGTGTGGCGGACCGCTATCAGGACATAGCGTTGGCTACCC
GTGATATTGCTGAAGAGCTTGGCGGCGAATGGGCTGACCGCTTCCTCGTGCTTTACGGTATCGCCGCTCC
CGATTCGCAGCGCATCGCCTTCTATCGCCTTCTTGACGAGTTCTTCTGAATTATTAACTCGAGATCCACT
AGAGTGTGGCGGCCGCATTCTTATAATCAGCATCATGATGTGGTACCACATCATGATGCTGATTACCCCC
AACTGAGAGAACTCAAAGGTTACCCCAGTTGGGGCGCCTCACGAAATCGATTCGCTCTTAGGCTCCGGTG
CCCGTCAGTGGGCAGAGCGCACATCGCCCACAGTCCCCGAGAAGTTGGGGGGAGGGGTCGGCAATTGAAC
CGGTGCCTAGAGAAGGTGGCGCGGGGTAAACTGGGAAAGTGATGTCGTGTACTGGCTCCGCCTTTTTCCC
GAGGGTGGGGGAGAACCGTATATAAGTGCAGTAGTCGCCGTGAACGTTCTTTTTCGCAACGGGTTTGCCG
CCAGAACACAGGTGTCGTGACGCGGGATCCGCCACCATGGCCAAGCCTTTGTCTCAAGAAGAATCCACCC
TCATTGAAAGAGCAACGGCTACAATCAACAGCATCCCCATCTCTGAAGACTACAGCGTCGCCAGCGCAGC
TCTCTCTAGCGACGGCCGCATCTTCACTGGTGTCAATGTATATCATTTTACTGGGGGACCTTGTGCAGAA
CTCGTGGTGCTGGGCACTGCTGCTGCTGCGGCAGCTGGCAACCTGACTTGTATCGTCGCGATCGGAAATG
AGAACAGGGGCATCTTGAGCCCCTGCGGACGGTGCCGACAGGTGCTTCTCGATCTGCATCCTGGGATCAA
AGCCATAGTGAAGGACAGTGATGGACAGCCGACGGCAGTTGGGATTCGTGAATTGCTGCCCTCTGGTTAT
GTGTGGGAGGGCTAAATCTCCAGAGGATCATAATCAGCCATACCACATTTGTAGAGGTTTTACTTGCTTT
AAAAAACCTCCCACACCTCCCCCTGAACCTGAAACATAAAATGAATGCAATTGTTGTTGTTAACTTGTTT
ATTGCAGCTTATAATGGTTACAAATAAAGCAATAGCATCACAAATTTCACAAATAAAGCATTTTTTTCAC
TGCACCAATACTTACCAGAACTTCCACTACTTCCTCCTCCGCTTGAGCCACTTCCGGATCCCATCATATC
GGTAAAGGCCTTTTGCCACTCCTTGAAGTTGAGCTCGGTCGAACTGCCGCCACCCGAGCCTCCACCTGAA
CTTCCAGAGCCACCAGCTGGAGAGAGGAGAAGAGAGGAGATTAGAAGAGCGAATCGATTTCGTGAGGCAC
TAGTCGCGCCCGGGGAGCCCAAGGGCACGCCCTGGCACCGCGGCCGCTGAGTCTCGACCATCATCATCAT
CATCATTGAGTTTATCTGGGATAACAGGGTAATGTCATCTAGGGATAACAGGGTATGTCATCTGGGATAA
CAGGGTAATGTATCTAGGGATAACAGGGTAATGTCATCTGGGATAACAGGGTAATGTCATCTAGGGATAA
CAGGGTATGTCATCTGGGATAACAGGGTAATGTATCTAGGGATAACAGGGTAATGTCATCTGGGATAACA
GGGTAATGTCATCTAGGGATAACAGGGTATGTCATCTGGGATAACAGGGTAATGTATCTAGGGATAACAG
GGTAATGTCAAACGGTCTCCAGCTTGGCTGTTTTGGCGGATGAGAGAAGAATCGCCAGCGTCGCACAGCA
TGTTTGCTTGTCGCCGTCGCGTCTGTCACATCTTTTCCGCCAGCAGTTAGGGATTAGCGTCTTAAGCTGG
CGCGAGGACCAACGTATCAGCCAGGCGAAGCTGCTTTTGAGCACCACCCGGATGCCTATCGCCACCGTCG
GTCGCAATGTTGGTTTTGACGATCAACTCTATTTCTCGCGGGTATTTAAAAAATGCACCGGGGCCAGCCC
GAGCGAGTTCCGTGCCGGTTGTGAAGAAAAAGTGAATGATGTAGCCGTCAAGTTGTCATAATTGGTAACG
AATCAGACAATTGACGGCTTGACGGAGTAGCATAGGGTTTGCAGAATCCCTGCTTCGTCCATTTGACAGG
CACATTATGCATGCCGCTTCGCCTTCGCGCGCGAATTGATCTGCTGCCTCGCGCGTTTCGGTGATGACGG
TGAAAACCTCTGACACATGCAGCTCCCGGAGACGGTCACAGCTTGTCTGTAAGCGGATGCCGGGAGCAGA
CAAGCCCGTCAGGGCGCGTCAGCGGGTGTTGGCGGGTGTCGGGGCGCAGCCATGACCCAGTCACGTAGCG
ATAGCGGAGTGTATACTGGCTTAACTATGCGGCATCAGAGCAGATTGTACTGAGAGTGCACCATATGCGG
TGTGAAATACCGCACAGATGCGTAAGGAGAAAATACCGCATCAGGCGCTCTTCCGCTTCCTCGCTCACTG
ACTCGCTGCGCTCGGTCGTTCGGCTGCGGCGAGCGGTATCAGCTCACTCAAAGGCGGTAATACGGTTATC
CACAGAATCAGGGGATAACGCAGGAAAGAACATGTGAGCAAAAGGCCAGCAAAAGGCCAGGAACCGTAAA
AAGGCCGCGTTGCTGGCGTTTTTCCATAGGCTCCGCCCCCCTGACGAGCATCACAAAAATCGACGCTCAA
GTCAGAGGTGGCGAAACCCGACAGGACTATAAAGATACCAGGCGTTTCCCCCTGGAAGCTCCCTCGTGCG
CTCTCCTGTTCCGACCCTGCCGCTTACCGGATACCTGTCCGCCTTTCTCCCTTCGGGAAGCGTGGCGCTT
TCTCATAGCTCACGCTGTAGGTATCTCAGTTCGGTGTAGGTCGTTCGCTCCAAGCTG
Features (pLannotate 1.2.2; 18 found; start..end, strand, type, name):
    413..457     -  promoter       AmpR promoter (fragment): bla
    476..503     -  terminator     rrnB T2 terminator: transcription terminator T2 from the E. coli rrnB gene
    595..681     -  terminator     rrnB T1 terminator: Escherichia coli rrnB; transcription terminator T1 from the E. coli rrnB gene
    683..798     -  ncRNA          5S rRNA: Accession: RF00001 - 5S ribosomal RNA
    911..1183    +  CDS            tnpA (fragment): TN5P_ECOLX - Also known as tnp. Experimental evidence at protein level: Swiss-Prot protein existence level 1. Mediates transposition of transposon Tn5 by a 'cut and paste' mechanism. First, the monomeric transposase binds the 19 bp inverted DNA repeats flanking the transposon. Then, dimerization of the DNA- bound transposase creates a synaptic DNA complex. After nicking of the first DNA strand, excision of the transposon proceeds through a series of intermediates. The transposase then mediates the insertion of the transposon at a new site by strand transfer. The activity of the wild- type tran
   1215..2009    +  CDS            NeoR/KanR: aminoglycoside phosphotransferase from Tn5; aph(3')-II (or nptII); confers resistance to neomycin, kanamycin, and G418 (Geneticin®)
   2096..2135    -  protein_bind   phage φC31 attP (fragment): attachment site of phage φC31 phage φC31 integrase
   2180..2391    +  promoter       EF-1α core promoter: core promoter for human elongation factor EF-1α
   2417..2815    +  CDS            BSD: blasticidin S deaminase; Aspergillus terreus BSD; confers resistance to blasticidin
   2826..2909    +  CDS            large T antigen (fragment): large T antigen from SV40 (simian virus 40)
   2932..3013    +  polyA_signal   SV40 poly(A) signal: SV40 polyadenylation signal
   3070..3120    -  CDS            mNeonGreen (fragment): bright monomeric yellow-green fluorescent protein derived from LanYFP (Shaner et al., 2013)
   3225..3258    -  protein_bind   attB: minimal attB site for the φC31 integrase (Groth et al., 2000) phage φC31 integrase
   3279..3296    +  CDS            capTEV™ (fragment): composite tag for in vivo biotinylation, TEV protease cleavage, and 6xHis tagging
   3621..3911    +  CDS            araC (fragment): L-arabinose regulatory protein; araC
   4033..4073    +  CDS            rop (fragment): Rop protein, which maintains plasmids at low copy number; rop
   4175..4315    +  misc_feature   bom: basis of mobility region from pBR322
   4501..342     -  rep_origin     ori (across the origin): high-copy-number ColE1/pMB1/pBR322/pUC origin of replication
