[The description below was written by a language model from this plasmid's Addgene catalogue record and pLannotate feature annotations shown in this document.]
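Description:
pMC_mNG2(11)_BSDminus_F1 is a 4.7 kb donor-cassette plasmid built on the pMC.BESPX minicircle parental backbone and catalogued as a CRISPR vector. It is intended for high-throughput tagging of endogenous genes by homology-independent integration into introns. In bacteria it replicates from a high-copy ColE1/pUC-type origin and is selected with kanamycin through the Tn5-derived NeoR/KanR gene. The annotated bom site, rop, araC and tnpA fragments, 5S rRNA and rrnB terminators appear to be backbone remnants rather than functional payload.

The payload lies between a φC31 attP fragment and a minimal φC31 attB site. In minicircle systems, integrase-mediated recombination between such sites excises the intervening cassette as a small circle free of bacterial sequences, which fits the backbone named in the record. Within this interval are two units on opposite strands. On the forward strand, an EF-1α core promoter drives the Aspergillus terreus blasticidin S deaminase gene, followed by SV40 sequence containing the polyadenylation signal, so that mammalian cells with a genomic integration can be selected with blasticidin. On the reverse strand is a short mNeonGreen fragment corresponding to mNG2(11), the small eleventh β-strand of split mNeonGreen2, described in the record as a synthetic exon in reading frame 1. The splice signals that a synthetic exon would need are not annotated in the feature table. "BSDminus" probably refers to the resistance cassette's opposite orientation relative to the tag, though the record does not say so.

When the cassette integrates into an intron, the synthetic exon can be spliced into the host transcript. This would append the mNG2(11) peptide to the endogenous protein, and fluorescence would require complementation with the mNG2(1-10) fragment, which this plasmid does not supply.
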