Addgene plasmid #184163: pMC_mNG2(11)_BSDminus_F1
Purpose: Donor cassette plasmid for high-throughput tagging, encoding an mNG2(11) synthetic exon in frame 1, as well as a blasticidin resistance gene for selection of genomic integrants.
Depositing lab: Ophir Shalem. Depositing organization: Children's Hospital of Philadelphia. Publication: Efficient and flexible tagging of endogenous genes by homology-independent intron targeting. Serebrenik YV, Sansbury SE, Kumar SS, Henao-Mejia J, Shalem O. Genome Res. 2019 Aug;29(8):1322-1328. doi: 10.1101/gr.246413.118. Epub 2019 Jun 25. PubMed 31239279.
Backbone
  Vector backbone: pMC.BESPX
  Vector type: CRISPR
  Selectable markers: Blasticidin
Growth in bacteria
  Bacterial resistance: Kanamycin, 50 μg/mL
  Growth temperature: 37°C
  Growth strain: NEB Stable
  Copy number: Unknown
Gene/Insert 1
  Gene/Insert name: mNG2(11) (alt name: mNeonGreen2(11))
  Species: Branchiostoma lanceolatum
Gene/Insert 2
  Gene/Insert name: bsd (alt name: Blasticidin-S deaminase)
  Species: Aspergillus terreus
Terms and licenses: Academic/Nonprofit Terms; Industry Terms: Not Available to Industry
How to cite: pMC_mNG2(11)_BSDminus_F1 was a gift from Ophir Shalem (Addgene plasmid # 184163 ; http://n2t.net/addgene:184163 ; RRID:Addgene_184163)
